Addgene plasmid #227915: pML454_G3BP1-N-term_XTEN80-mEGFP-3xHA_pTMPLT
Purpose: Homology repair template for genome engineering. Organelle endogenous marker expressing GFP and epitope tags for mass spectrometry.
Depositing lab: Manuel Leonetti. Depositing organization: Chan Zuckerberg Biohub. Publication: Global organelle profiling reveals subcellular localization and remodeling at proteome scale. Hein MY, Peng D, Todorova V, McCarthy F, Kim K, Liu C, Savy L, Januel C, Baltazar-Nunez R, Sekhar M, Vaid S, Bax S, Vangipuram M, Burgess J, Njoya L, Wang E, Ivanov IE, Byrum JR, Pradeep S, Gonzalez CG, Aniseia Y, Creery JS, McMorrow AH, Sunshine S, Yeung-Levy S, DeFelice BC, Mehta SB, Itzhak DN, Elias JE, Leonetti MD. Cell. 2024 Dec 26:S0092-8674(24)01344-8. doi: 10.1016/j.cell.2024.11.028. PubMed 39742809.
Backbone
  Vector backbone: pTwist Amp High Copy
  Backbone manufacturer: Twist Biosciences
  Vector type: CRISPR
Growth in bacteria
  Bacterial resistance: Ampicillin, 100 μg/mL
  Growth temperature: 37°C
  Growth strain: DH5alpha
  Copy number: High Copy
Gene/Insert
  Gene/Insert name: G3BP1 homology arms with XTEN80-mEGFP-3xHA for insertion at N terminus
  Species: H. sapiens (human)
  Cloning method: Gene Synthesis
Terms and licenses: Academic/Nonprofit Terms; Industry Terms: Not Available to Industry
How to cite: pML454_G3BP1-N-term_XTEN80-mEGFP-3xHA_pTMPLT was a gift from Manuel Leonetti (Addgene plasmid # 227915 ; http://n2t.net/addgene:227915 ; RRID:Addgene_227915)
