[The description below was written by a language model from this plasmid's Addgene catalogue record and pLannotate feature annotations shown in this document.]
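Description:
pML454_G3BP1-N-term_XTEN80-mEGFP-3xHA_pTMPLT is a homology-directed repair donor plasmid for CRISPR-based knock-in at the human G3BP1 locus. It was made by gene synthesis in the pTwist Amp High Copy backbone. It is a small (about 4.2 kb) bacterial plasmid maintained through a high-copy ColE1/pUC-type origin and selected with ampicillin via the β-lactamase gene and its native promoter. The annotated attB1 site and short lacZα fragment appear to be backbone remnants rather than functional parts of the design.

The payload is a tag cassette flanked by G3BP1 homology arms, designed for in-frame insertion at the N terminus of the endogenous protein. On the forward strand, the feature table shows an HA epitope segment (only part of the 3xHA is recognised), then monomeric EGFP, then a gap before a short stretch matching G3BP1 coding sequence. That gap is consistent with the XTEN80 flexible linker named in the construct title, although the linker itself is not annotated. The G3BP1 match is to the mouse ortholog, but the record gives the insert species as human, so it probably reflects conserved N-terminal exon sequence within the downstream homology arm. The C9orf85 fragment hit near the end is most likely a spurious match within arm sequence.

No eukaryotic promoter is annotated, consistent with a design in which the fusion is expressed from the native G3BP1 promoter after integration. The guide RNA and Cas9 needed for targeting are not part of this plasmid. According to the record, the tagged protein serves as an endogenous organelle marker, with GFP for fluorescence and epitope tags supporting mass spectrometry. G3BP1 has an essential role in stress granule formation.
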