Features (pLannotate 1.2.2; 9 found; start..end, strand, type, name):
    245..833     -  rep_origin     ori: high-copy-number ColE1/pMB1/pBR322/pUC origin of replication
    950..974     -  protein_bind   attB1: mutant version of attB; recombination site for the Gateway® BP reaction BP Clonase™
   1074..1934    -  CDS            AmpR: β-lactamase; bla; confers resistance to ampicillin, carbenicillin, and related antibiotics
   1935..2039    -  promoter       AmpR promoter: bla
   2126..2169    -  CDS            lacZα (fragment): LacZα fragment of β-galactosidase; lacZ fragment
   2688..2714    +  CDS            3xHA (fragment): three tandem HA epitope tags
   2754..3467    +  CDS            mEGFP: mEGFP is a basic (constitutively fluorescent) green fluorescent protein published in 2002, derived from Aequorea victoria. It has moderate acid sensitivity.
   3774..3866    +  CDS            G3bp1 (fragment): G3BP1_MOUSE - Also known as G3bp. Experimental evidence at protein level: Swiss-Prot protein existence level 1. ATP- and magnesium-dependent helicase that plays an essential role in innate immunity. Participates in the DNA-triggered cGAS/STING pathway by promoting the DNA binding and activation of CGAS. Enhances also DDX58-induced type I interferon production probably by helping DDX58 at sensing pathogenic RNA. In addition, plays an essential role in stress granule formation. Unwinds preferentially partial DNA and RNA duplexes having a 17 bp annealed portion and either a hanging 3' tail or han
   4018..4170    +  CDS            C9orf85 (fragment): CI085_HUMAN - Experimental evidence at protein level: Swiss-Prot protein existence level 1. From Homo sapiens (Human).
>Addgene plasmid #227915 | pML454_G3BP1-N-term_XTEN80-mEGFP-3xHA_pTMPLT | addgene full sequence | sequence record 453984 | Addgene NGS Result
AGGCTAGGTGGAGGCTCAGTGATGATAAGTCTGCGATGGTGGATGCATGTGTCATGGTCATAGCTGTTTC
CTGTGTGAAATTGTTATCCGCTCAGAGGGCACAATCCTATTCCGCGCTATCCGACAATCTCCAAGACATT
AGGTGGAGTTCAGTTCGGCGTATGGCATATGTCGCTGGAAAGAACATGTGAGCAAAAGGCCAGCAAAAGG
CCAGGAACCGTAAAAAGGCCGCGTTGCTGGCGTTTTTCCATAGGCTCCGCCCCCCTGACGAGCATCACAA
AAATCGACGCTCAAGTCAGAGGTGGCGAAACCCGACAGGACTATAAAGATACCAGGCGTTTCCCCCTGGA
AGCTCCCTCGTGCGCTCTCCTGTTCCGACCCTGCCGCTTACCGGATACCTGTCCGCCTTTCTCCCTTCGG
GAAGCGTGGCGCTTTCTCATAGCTCACGCTGTAGGTATCTCAGTTCGGTGTAGGTCGTTCGCTCCAAGCT
GGGCTGTGTGCACGAACCCCCCGTTCAGCCCGACCGCTGCGCCTTATCCGGTAACTATCGTCTTGAGTCC
AACCCGGTAAGACACGACTTATCGCCACTGGCAGCAGCCACTGGTAACAGGATTAGCAGAGCGAGGTATG
TAGGCGGTGCTACAGAGTTCTTGAAGTGGTGGCCTAACTACGGCTACACTAGAAGAACAGTATTTGGTAT
CTGCGCTCTGCTGAAGCCAGTTACCTTCGGAAAAAGAGTTGGTAGCTCTTGATCCGGCAAACAAACCACC
GCTGGTAGCGGTGGTTTTTTTGTTTGCAAGCAGCAGATTACGCGCAGAAAAAAAGGATCTCAAGAAGATC
CTTTGATCTTTTCTACGGGGTCTGACGCTCTATTCAACAAAGCCGCCGTCCCGTCAAGTCAGCGTAAATG
GGTAGGGGGCTTCAAATCGTCCTCGTGATACCAATTCGGAGCCTGCTTTTTTGTACAAACTTGTTGATAA
TGGCAATTCAAGGATCTTCACCTAGATCCTTTTAAATTAAAAATGAAGTTTTAAATCAATCTAAAGTATA
TATGAGTAAACTTGGTCTGACAGTTACCAATGCTTAATCAGTGAGGCACCTATCTCAGCGATCTGTCTAT
TTCGTTCATCCATAGTTGCCTGACTCCCCGTCGTGTAGATAACTACGATACGGGAGGGCTTACCATCTGG
CCCCAGTGCTGCAATGATACCGCGAGAGCCACGCTCACCGGCTCCAGATTTATCAGCAATAAACCAGCCA
GCCGGAAGGGCCGAGCGCAGAAGTGGTCCTGCAACTTTATCCGCCTCCATCCAGTCTATTAATTGTTGCC
GGGAAGCTAGAGTAAGTAGTTCGCCAGTTAATAGTTTGCGCAACGTTGTTGCCATTGCTACAGGCATCGT
GGTGTCACGCTCGTCGTTTGGTATGGCTTCATTCAGCTCCGGTTCCCAACGATCAAGGCGAGTTACATGA
TCCCCCATGTTGTGCAAAAAAGCGGTTAGCTCCTTCGGTCCTCCGATCGTTGTCAGAAGTAAGTTGGCCG
CAGTGTTATCACTCATGGTTATGGCAGCACTGCATAATTCTCTTACTGTCATGCCATCCGTAAGATGCTT
TTCTGTGACTGGTGAGTACTCAACCAAGTCATTCTGAGAATAGTGTATGCGGCGACCGAGTTGCTCTTGC
CCGGCGTCAATACGGGATAATACCGCGCCACATAGCAGAACTTTAAAAGTGCTCATCATTGGAAAACGTT
CTTCGGGGCGAAAACTCTCAAGGATCTTACCGCTGTTGAGATCCAGTTCGATGTAACCCACTCGTGCACC
CAACTGATCTTCAGCATCTTTTACTTTCACCAGCGTTTCTGGGTGAGCAAAAACAGGAAGGCAAAATGCC
GCAAAAAAGGGAATAAGGGCGACACGGAAATGTTGAATACTCATACTCTTCCTTTTTCAATATTATTGAA
GCATTTATCAGGGTTATTGTCTCATGAGCGGATACATATTTGAATGTATTTAGAAAAATAAACAAATAGG
GGTTCCGCGCACATTTCCCCGAAAAGTGCCAGATACCTGAAACAAAACCCATCGTACGGCCAAGGAAGTC
TCCAATAACTGTGATCCACCACAAGCGCCAGGGTTTTCCCAGTCACGACGTTGTAAAACGACGGCCAGTC
ATGCATAATCCGCACGCATCTGGAATAAGGAAGTGCCATTCCGCCTGACCTGGAGCTTACTGGTGTCACT
TCGGTTGTGGTGAGCCGAGATCGCACCACTGCACTCCAGCCTGGGCAACAGAGAGACTCTGTCTCAAAAA
CAAAACAAGAAAATTATGGTGGGAAGTATGTTGGAAATATATACCTTTGAGGTTCTTACGTCTTGAATAT
TGGGGATAATGATGAATTCTTCATAATGATTTCCCCCTTTTGTATTCATATGATTGCAATACATTTGTAT
AAAATCTCAACTGGTCTGTATGGGCTCTGTTTGTTTTTATGATGTTTGTTCATGTTTTAAACGACTTGCT
GAAATGATCTTGTCTCTGAGTTGGTTTCAGCTAAATGATTCGGTCTTTTCCCCTGTGTTTGATCCTTCAG
GTTTGGACATATTTGACTCTTTTCCCCCCAGGTTGAATTGACCAAAGCAATGTCTGGTGGTACTTCCGGG
TATCCATACGATGTTCCAGATTACGCTTATCCGTATGACGTCCCGGACTATGCATACCCCTATGATGTAC
CCGACTACGCCGCTGGAGCTGGCGTGAGCAAGGGCGAGGAGCTGTTCACCGGGGTGGTGCCCATCCTGGT
CGAGCTGGACGGCGACGTAAACGGCCACAAGTTCAGCGTGTCCGGCGAGGGCGAGGGCGATGCCACCTAC
GGCAAGCTGACCCTGAAGTTCATCTGCACCACCGGCAAGCTGCCCGTGCCCTGGCCCACCCTCGTGACCA
CCCTGACCTACGGCGTGCAGTGCTTCAGCCGCTACCCCGACCACATGAAGCAGCACGACTTCTTCAAGTC
CGCCATGCCCGAAGGCTACGTCCAGGAGCGCACCATCTTCTTCAAGGACGACGGCAACTACAAGACCCGC
GCCGAGGTGAAGTTCGAGGGCGACACCCTGGTGAACCGCATCGAGCTGAAGGGCATCGACTTCAAGGAGG
ACGGCAACATCCTGGGGCACAAGCTGGAGTACAACTACAACAGCCACAACGTCTATATCATGGCCGACAA
GCAGAAGAACGGCATCAAGGTGAACTTCAAGATCCGCCACAACATCGAGGACGGCAGCGTGCAGCTCGCC
GACCACTACCAGCAGAACACCCCCATCGGCGACGGCCCCGTGCTGCTGCCCGACAACCACTACCTGAGCA
CCCAGTCCAAGCTGAGCAAAGACCCCAACGAGAAGCGCGATCACATGGTCCTGCTGGAGTTCGTGACCGC
CGCCGGGATCACTCTCGGCATGGACGAGCTGTACAAGGGTGGCGGATTGGAAGTTTTGTTTCAAGGTCCA
GGATCTAACGGCAGCGGAGGGCCGAGCTCTGGCGCACCCCCACCAAGTGGAGGGTCACCTGCCGGGTCCC
CAACATCTACTGAAGAAGGCACCAGCGAATCCGCAACGCCCGAGTCAGGCCCTGGTACCTCCACAGAACC
ATCTGAAGGTAGTGCGCCTGGTTCCCCAGCTGGAAGCCCTACTTCCACCGAAGAAGGCACGTCAACCGAA
CCAAGTGAAGGATCTGCCCCTGGGACCAGCACTGAACCATCTGAGGGTGCAGGGAGTGGAAGTGTCATGG
AAAAACCTTCACCGTTACTCGTCGGGCGGGAATTTGTGAGACAGTATTACACACTGCTGAACCAGGCCCC
AGACATGCTGCATAGGTAAGACATTTTTCTCCTGCATCATCTAATGCTGTCTTTTAGTATGTGGTACTTA
TCTTTGAGATTCTCCCACTCATCATCTTATGCTTTGTAGGGTTGTTGCATAATACTTATTTACATATAAA
TATCCCCCAATTTTTTATTTGAGACAGAGTCTCGCCCTGTTGTCCAGACTGGAGTGCAGTGGTGCGATCT
GGACTGACTGCAACGTCCACCTCCCCAGTTTAAGTGATTCTTCTGCCCCAGCCTCCTGAGTAGCTGGGAC
CACAGGTGCCCACAACCATGCCCGGCTAATTTTTGTATTTTTTCGTCAGAAGACCGTCAGTGA
